Addgene plasmid #75179: p3E-mCherry-NS-MCS
Purpose: mCherry (red) fluorophore with multiple cloning site for use with inducible N-terminal fusions.
Depositing lab: Nicholas Cole. Depositing organization: Macquarie University. Publication: A Tol2 Gateway-Compatible Toolbox for the Study of the Nervous System and Neurodegenerative Disease. Don EK, Formella I, Badrock AP, Hall TE, Morsch M, Hortle E, Hogan A, Chow S, Gwee SS, Stoddart JJ, Nicholson G, Chung R, Cole NJ. Zebrafish. 2016 Sep 15. 10.1089/zeb.2016.1321 PubMed 27631880.
Backbone
  Vector backbone: pDONRP4P1R
  Backbone manufacturer: Invitrogen
  Backbone size w/o insert (bp): 2649
  Total vector size (bp): 3426
  Vector type: Three prime entry vector for Multisite Gateway Three Fragment vector construction kit (Invitrogen)
Growth in bacteria
  Bacterial resistance: Kanamycin, 50 μg/mL
  Growth temperature: 37°C
  Growth strain: DH5alpha
  Copy number: High Copy
Gene/Insert
  Gene/Insert name: mCherry-NS-MCS
  Species: Synthetic
  Insert size (bp): 777
  Promoter: n/a
  Cloning method: Gateway Cloning
  Sequencing primers: 5′ M13F; 3′ M13R
Resource information
  A portion of this plasmid was derived from a plasmid made by: The mCherryns-MCS sequence was ordered from GeneArt™ as a Genestring™ DNA fragment
Terms and licenses: Academic/Nonprofit Terms; Industry Terms: Not Available to Industry
How to cite: p3E-mCherry-NS-MCS was a gift from Nicholas Cole (Addgene plasmid # 75179 ; http://n2t.net/addgene:75179 ; RRID:Addgene_75179)
