[The description below was written by a language model from this plasmid's Addgene catalogue record and pLannotate feature annotations shown in this document.]
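Description:
p3E-mCherry-NS-MCS is a three-prime (3′) entry clone for the Invitrogen MultiSite Gateway three-fragment system, made as part of a Tol2 Gateway-compatible toolbox for zebrafish studies of the nervous system and neurodegenerative disease. It is a small, high-copy bacterial plasmid of about 3.4 kb, maintained in E. coli through a ColE1/pUC-type origin and selected with kanamycin (KanR, aminoglycoside phosphotransferase). The record lists the backbone as pDONRP4P1R. However, the annotated recombination sites flanking the insert are attR2 on one side and an attB3 core with an attL-type fragment on the other. That arrangement fits a 3′ entry position, which normally derives from a P2R-P3 donor, so the backbone field and the feature table do not fully agree. Upstream rrnB T1 and T2 terminators insulate the cassette from read-through transcription. A T7 promoter and M13 primer sites lie outside the att sites, and short lacI and lacZα fragments are backbone remnants.

The 777 bp synthetic insert is an mCherry coding sequence followed directly by a short multiple cloning site derived from pBluescript. "NS" most likely means that mCherry has no stop codon, which would let a gene of interest cloned into the MCS be read in frame as an N-terminally mCherry-tagged fusion, although the record does not spell this out. The entry clone has no promoter of its own. Expression depends on LR recombination with a 5′ entry clone supplying a promoter, a middle entry element and a destination vector. The stated purpose is building inducible N-terminal red fluorescent fusions, but the record does not say which induction system is intended.
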