Features (pLannotate 1.2.2; 12 found; start..end, strand, type, name):
    121..213     +  CDS            lacI (fragment): lac repressor; lacI; The lac repressor binds to the lac operator to inhibit transcription in E. coli. This inhibition can be relieved by adding lactose or isopropyl-β-D-thiogalactopyranoside (IPTG).
    268..295     -  terminator     rrnB T2 terminator: transcription terminator T2 from the E. coli rrnB gene
    427..470     +  terminator     rrnB T1 terminator: Escherichia coli rrnB; transcription terminator T1 from the E. coli rrnB gene
    517..553     -  CDS            lacZα (fragment): LacZα fragment of β-galactosidase; lacZ fragment
    626..749     -  protein_bind   attR2: mutant version of attR; recombination site for the Gateway® LR reaction LR Clonase™
    758..1465    +  CDS            mCherry: mCherry is a basic (constitutively fluorescent) red fluorescent protein published in 2004, derived from Discosoma sp.. It is reported to be a very rapidly-maturing monomer with low acid sensitivity.
   1473..1514    -  misc_feature   MCS (fragment): pBluescript multiple cloning site
   1533..1553    -  protein_bind   attB3: mutant version of attB; core recombination site for the Gateway® BP reaction BP Clonase™
   1544..1629    -  protein_bind   attL1 (fragment): mutant version of attL; recombination site for the Gateway® LR reaction LR Clonase™
   1666..1684    -  promoter       T7 promoter: promoter for bacteriophage T7 RNA polymerase
   1818..2627    +  CDS            KanR: aminoglycoside phosphotransferase; aph(3')-Ia; confers resistance to kanamycin in bacteria or G418 (Geneticin®) in eukaryotes
   2774..3362    +  rep_origin     ori: high-copy-number ColE1/pMB1/pBR322/pUC origin of replication
>Addgene plasmid #75179 | p3E-mCherry-NS-MCS | depositor full sequence | sequence record 142186 | M13F and M13R primers used to sequence insert.  Backbone sequence from Invitrogen
CTTTCCTGCGTTATCCCCTGATTCTGTGGATAACCGTATTACCGCCTTTGAGTGAGCTGATACCGCTCGC
CGCAGCCGAACGACCGAGCGCAGCGAGTCAGTGAGCGAGGAAGCGGAAGAGCGCCCAATACGCAAACCGC
CTCTCCCCGCGCGTTGGCCGATTCATTAATGCAGCTGGCACGACAGGTTTCCCGACTGGAAAGCGGGCAG
TGAGCGCAACGCAATTAATACGCGTACCGCTAGCCAGGAAGAGTTTGTAGAAACGCAAAAAGGCCATCCG
TCAGGATGGCCTTCTGCTTAGTTTGATGCCTGGCAGTTTATGGCGGGCGTCCTGCCCGCCACCCTCCGGG
CCGTTGCTTCACAACGTTCAAATCCGCTCCCGGCGGATTTGTCCTACTCAGGAGAGCGTTCACCGACAAA
CAACAGATAAAACGAAAGGCCCAGTCTTCCGACTGAGCCTTTCGTTTTATTTGATGCCTGGCAGTTCCCT
ACTCTCGCGTTAACGCTAGCATGGATGTTTTCCCAGTCACGACGTTGTAAAACGACGGCCAGTCTTAAGC
TCGGGCCCGCGTTAACGCTACCATGGAGCTCCTACAGGTCACTAATACCATCTAAGTAGTTGGTTCATAG
TGACTGCATATGTTGTGTTTTACAGTATTATGTAGTCTGTTTTTTATGCAAAATCTAATTTAATATATTG
ATATTTATATCATTTTACGTTTCTCGTTCAACTTTCTTGTACAAAGTGGCTGCCACCATGGTGTCCAAGG
GCGAAGAGGACAACATGGCCATCATCAAAGAGTTCATGCGGTTCAAGGTGCACATGGAAGGCAGCGTGAA
CGGCCACGAGTTCGAGATTGAGGGCGAGGGCGAAGGCAGACCCTACGAGGGAACACAGACCGCCAAGCTG
AAAGTGACCAAGGGCGGACCCCTGCCCTTCGCCTGGGATATTCTGAGCCCCCAGTTTATGTACGGCAGCA
AGGCCTACGTGAAGCACCCCGCCGACATCCCCGACTACCTGAAGCTGAGCTTCCCCGAGGGCTTCAAGTG
GGAGAGAGTGATGAACTTCGAGGACGGCGGCGTCGTGACCGTGACCCAGGATAGCTCTCTGCAGGACGGC
GAGTTCATCTACAAAGTGAAGCTGCGGGGCACCAACTTCCCCAGCGACGGACCCGTGATGCAGAAAAAGA
CCATGGGCTGGGAGGCCAGCAGCGAGAGAATGTACCCTGAGGATGGCGCCCTGAAGGGCGAGATCAAGCA
GCGGCTGAAACTGAAGGATGGCGGCCACTACGACGCCGAAGTGAAAACCACCTACAAGGCCAAGAAACCC
GTGCAGCTGCCTGGCGCCTACAACGTGAACATCAAGCTGGACATCACCAGCCACAACGAGGACTACACCA
TCGTGGAACAGTACGAGCGGGCCGAGGGCAGACACTCTACAGGCGGAATGGACGAGCTGTACAAGCACGG
ATCCCTCGAGGTCGACGGTATCGATAAGCTTGATATCGAATTCCCCGGGTCTAGAACTAGTGCAACTTTA
TTATACAAAGTTGGCATTATAAAAAAGCATTGCTTATCAATTTGTTGCAACGAACAGGTCACTATCAGTC
AAAATAAAATCATTATTTGGAGCTCCATGGTAGCGTTAACGCGGCCGCGATATCCCCTATAGTGAGTCGT
ATTACATGGTCATAGCTGTTTCCTGGCAGCTCTGGCCCGTGTCTCAAAATCTCTGATGTTACATTGCACA
AGATAAAAATATATCATCATGAACAATAAAACTGTCTGCTTACATAAACAGTAATACAAGGGGTGTTATG
AGCCATATTCAACGGGAAACGTCGAGGCCGCGATTAAATTCCAACATGGATGCTGATTTATATGGGTATA
AATGGGCTCGCGATAATGTCGGGCAATCAGGTGCGACAATCTATCGCTTGTATGGGAAGCCCGATGCGCC
AGAGTTGTTTCTGAAACATGGCAAAGGTAGCGTTGCCAATGATGTTACAGATGAGATGGTCAGACTAAAC
TGGCTGACGGAATTTATGCCTCTTCCGACCATCAAGCATTTTATCCGTACTCCTGATGATGCATGGTTAC
TCACCACTGCGATCCCCGGAAAAACAGCATTCCAGGTATTAGAAGAATATCCTGATTCAGGTGAAAATAT
TGTTGATGCGCTGGCAGTGTTCCTGCGCCGGTTGCATTCGATTCCTGTTTGTAATTGTCCTTTTAACAGC
GATCGCGTATTTCGTCTCGCTCAGGCGCAATCACGAATGAATAACGGTTTGGTTGATGCGAGTGATTTTG
ATGACGAGCGTAATGGCTGGCCTGTTGAACAAGTCTGGAAAGAAATGCATAAACTTTTGCCATTCTCACC
GGATTCAGTCGTCACTCATGGTGATTTCTCACTTGATAACCTTATTTTTGACGAGGGGAAATTAATAGGT
TGTATTGATGTTGGACGAGTCGGAATCGCAGACCGATACCAGGATCTTGCCATCCTATGGAACTGCCTCG
GTGAGTTTTCTCCTTCATTACAGAAACGGCTTTTTCAAAAATATGGTATTGATAATCCTGATATGAATAA
ATTGCAGTTTCATTTGATGCTCGATGAGTTTTTCTAATCAGAATTGGTTAATTGGTTGTAACACTGGCAG
AGCATTACGCTGACTTGACGGGACGGCGCAAGCTCATGACCAAAATCCCTTAACGTGAGTTACGCGTCGT
TCCACTGAGCGTCAGACCCCGTAGAAAAGATCAAAGGATCTTCTTGAGATCCTTTTTTTCTGCGCGTAAT
CTGCTGCTTGCAAACAAAAAAACCACCGCTACCAGCGGTGGTTTGTTTGCCGGATCAAGAGCTACCAACT
CTTTTTCCGAAGGTAACTGGCTTCAGCAGAGCGCAGATACCAAATACTGTCCTTCTAGTGTAGCCGTAGT
TAGGCCACCACTTCAAGAACTCTGTAGCACCGCCTACATACCTCGCTCTGCTAATCCTGTTACCAGTGGC
TGCTGCCAGTGGCGATAAGTCGTGTCTTACCGGGTTGGACTCAAGACGATAGTTACCGGATAAGGCGCAG
CGGTCGGGCTGAACGGGGGGTTCGTGCACACAGCCCAGCTTGGAGCGAACGACCTACACCGAACTGAGAT
ACCTACAGCGTGAGCATTGAGAAAGCGCCACGCTTCCCGAAGGGAGAAAGGCGGACAGGTATCCGGTAAG
CGGCAGGGTCGGAACAGGAGAGCGCACGAGGGAGCTTCCAGGGGGAAACGCCTGGTATCTTTATAGTCCT
GTCGGGTTTCGCCACCTCTGACTTGAGCGTCGATTTTTGTGATGCTCGTCAGGGGGGCGGAGCCTATGGA
AAAACGCCAGCAACGCGGCCTTTTTACGGTTCCTGGCCTTTTGCTGGCCTTTTGCTCACATGTT
