>Addgene plasmid #75179 | p3E-mCherry-NS-MCS | addgene partial sequence | sequence record 149869 | M13-F20 5'-TGTAAAACGACGGCCAGT-3'
CTACAGGTCACTAATACCATCTAAGTAGTTGGTTCATAGTGACTGCATATGTTGTGTTTTACAGTATTAT
GTAGTCTGTTTTTTATGCAAAATCTAATTTAATATATTGATATTTATATCATTTTACGTTTCTCGTTCAA
CTTTCTTGTACAAAGTGGCTGCCACCATGGTGTCCAAGGGCGAAGAGGACAACATGGCCATCATCAAAGA
GTTCATGCGGTTCAAGGTGCACATGGAAGGCAGCGTGAACGGCCACGAGTTCGAGATTGAGGGCGAGGGC
GAAGGCAGACCCTACGAGGGAACACAGACCGCCAAGCTGAAAGTGACCAAGGGCGGACCCCTGCCCTTCG
CCTGGGATATTCTGAGCCCCCAGTTTATGTACGGCAGCAAGGCCTACGTGAAGCACCCCGCCGACATCCC
CGACTACCTGAAGCTGAGCTTCCCCGAGGGCTTCAAGTGGGAGAGAGTGATGAACTTCGAGGACGGCGGC
GTCGTGACCGTGACCCAGGATAGCTCTCTGCAGGACGGCGAGTTCATCTACAAAGTGAAGCTGCGGGGCA
CCAACTTCCCCAGCGACGGACCCGTGATGCAGAAAAAGACCATGGGCTGGGAGGCCAGCAGCGAGAGAAT
GTACCCTGAGGATGGCGCCCTGAAGGGCGAGATCAAGCAGCGGCTGAAACTGAAGGATGGCGGCCACTAC
GACGCCGAAGTGAAAACCACCTACAAGGCCAAGAAACCCGTGCAGCTGCCTGGCGCCTACAACGTGAACA
TCAAGCTGGACATCACCAGCCACAACGAGGACTACACCATCGTGGAACAGTACGAGCGGGCCGAGGGCAG
ACACTCTACAGGCGGAATGGACGAGCTGTACAAGCACGGATCCCTCGAGGTCGACGGTATCGATAAGCTT
GATATCGAATTCCCCGGGTCTAGAACTAGTGCAACTTTATTATACAAAGTTGGCATTA
