>Addgene plasmid #75179 | p3E-mCherry-NS-MCS | addgene partial sequence | sequence record 152832 | M13-Rev 5'-CAGGAAACAGCTATGACC-3'
GCGGCCGCGTTAACGCTACCATGGAGCTCCAAATAATGATTTTATTTTGACTGATAGTGACCTGTTCGTT
GCAACAAATTGATAAGCAATGCTTTTTTATAATGCCAACTTTGTATAATAAAGTTGCACTAGTTCTAGAC
CCGGGGAATTCGATATCAAGCTTATCGATACCGTCGACCTCGAGGGATCCGTGCTTGTACAGCTCGTCCA
TTCCGCCTGTAGAGTGTCTGCCCTCGGCCCGCTCGTACTGTTCCACGATGGTGTAGTCCTCGTTGTGGCT
GGTGATGTCCAGCTTGATGTTCACGTTGTAGGCGCCAGGCAGCTGCACGGGTTTCTTGGCCTTGTAGGTG
GTTTTCACTTCGGCGTCGTAGTGGCCGCCATCCTTCAGTTTCAGCCGCTGCTTGATCTCGCCCTTCAGGG
CGCCATCCTCAGGGTACATTCTCTCGCTGCTGGCCTCCCAGCCCATGGTCTTTTTCTGCATCACGGGTCC
GTCGCTGGGGAAGTTGGTGCCCCGCAGCTTCACTTTGTAGATGAACTCGCCGTCCTGCAGAGAGCTATCC
TGGGTCACGGTCACGACGCCGCCGTCCTCGAAGTTCATCACTCTCTCCCACTTGAAGCCCTCGGGGAAGC
TCAGCTTCAGGTAGTCGGGGATGTCGGCGGGGTGCTTCACGTAGGCCTTGCTGCCGTACATAAACTGGGG
GCTCAGAATATCCCAGGCGAAGGGCAGGGGTCCGCCCTTGGTCACTTTCAGCTTGGCGGTCTGTGTTCCC
TCGTAGGGTCTGCCTTCGCCCTCGCCCTCAATCTCGAACTCGTGGCCGTTCACGCTGCCTTCCATGTGCA
CCTTGAACCGCATGAACTCTTTGATGATGGCCATGTTGTCCTCTTCGCCCTTGGACACCATGGTGGCAGC
CACTTTGTACAAGAAAGTTGAACGAGAAACGTAAAATGATATAAATATCAATATATTAAATTAGATTTTG
CATAAAAAACAGACTAC
